>Addgene plasmid #164939 | pHAGE-CMV-6xHis-SUMO1 | addgene full sequence | sequence record 333745 | Addgene NGS Result
TGGAAGGGCTAATTCACTCCCAAAGAAGACAAGATATCCTTGATCTGTGGATCTACCACACACAAGGCTA
CTTCCCTGATTAGCAGAACTACACACCAGGGCCAGGGGTCAGATATCCACTGACCTTTGGATGGTGCTAC
AAGCTAGTACCAGTTGAGCCAGATAAGGTAGAAGAGGCCAATAAAGGAGAGAACACCAGCTTGTTACACC
CTGTGAGCCTGCATGGGATGGATGACCCGGAGAGAGAAGTGTTAGAGTGGAGGTTTGACAGCCGCCTAGC
ATTTCATCACGTGGCCCGAGAGCTGCATCCGGAGTACTTCAAGAACTGCTGATATCGAGCTTGCTACAAG
GGACTTTCCGCTGGGGACTTTCCAGGGAGGCGTGGCCTGGGCGGGACTGGGGAGTGGCGAGCCCTCAGAT
CCTGCATATAAGCAGCTGCTTTTTGCCTGTACTGGGTCTCTCTGGTTAGACCAGATCTGAGCCTGGGAGC
TCTCTGGCTAACTAGGGAACCCACTGCTTAAGCCTCAATAAAGCTTGCCTTGAGTGCTTCAAGTAGTGTG
TGCCCGTCTGTTGTGTGACTCTGGTAACTAGAGATCCCTCAGACCCTTTTAGTCAGTGTGGAAAATCTCT
AGCAGTGGCGCCCGAACAGGGACTTGAAAGCGAAAGGGAAACCAGAGGAGCTCTCTCGACGCAGGACTCG
GCTTGCTGAAGCGCGCACGGCAAGAGGCGAGGGGCGGCGACTGGTGAGTACGCCAAAAATTTTGACTAGC
GGAGGCTAGAAGGAGAGAGATGGGTGCGAGAGCGTCAGTATTAAGCGGGGGAGAATTAGATCGCGATGGG
AAAAAATTCGGTTAAGGCCAGGGGGAAAGAAAAAATATAAATTAAAACATATAGTATGGGCAAGCAGGGA
GCTAGAACGATTCGCAGTTAATCCTGGCCTGTTAGAAACATCAGAAGGCTGTAGACAAATACTGGGACAG
CTACAACCATCCCTTCAGACAGGATCAGAAGAACTTAGATCATTATATAATACAGTAGCAACCCTCTATT
GTGTGCATCAAAGGATAGAGATAAAAGACACCAAGGAAGCTTTAGACAAGATAGAGGAAGAGCAAAACAA
AAGTAAGACCACCGCACAGCAAGCGGCCGGCCGCTGATCTTCAGACCTGGAGGAGGAGATATGAGGGACA
ATTGGAGAAGTGAATTATATAAATATAAAGTAGTAAAAATTGAACCATTAGGAGTAGCACCCACCAAGGC
AAAGAGAAGAGTGGTGCAGAGAGAAAAAAGAGCAGTGGGAATAGGAGCTTTGTTCCTTGGGTTCTTGGGA
GCAGCAGGAAGCACTATGGGCGCAGCGTCAATGACGCTGACGGTACAGGCCAGACAATTATTGTCTGGTA
TAGTGCAGCAGCAGAACAATTTGCTGAGGGCTATTGAGGCGCAACAGCATCTGTTGCAACTCACAGTCTG
GGGCATCAAGCAGCTCCAGGCAAGAATCCTGGCTGTGGAAAGATACCTAAAGGATCAACAGCTCCTGGGG
ATTTGGGGTTGCTCTGGAAAACTCATTTGCACCACTGCTGTGCCTTGGAATGCTAGTTGGAGTAATAAAT
CTCTGGAACAGATTTGGAATCACACGACCTGGATGGAGTGGGACAGAGAAATTAACAATTACACAAGCTT
AATACACTCCTTAATTGAAGAATCGCAAAACCAGCAAGAAAAGAATGAACAAGAATTATTGGAATTAGAT
AAATGGGCAAGTTTGTGGAATTGGTTTAACATAACAAATTGGCTGTGGTATATAAAATTATTCATAATGA
TAGTAGGAGGCTTGGTAGGTTTAAGAATAGTTTTTGCTGTACTTTCTATAGTGAATAGAGTTAGGCAGGG
ATATTCACCATTATCGTTTCAGACCCACCTCCCAACCCCGAGGGGACCCGACAGGCCCGAAGGAATAGAA
GAAGAAGGTGGAGAGAGAGACAGAGACAGATCCATTCGATTAGTGAACGGATCTCGACGGTATCGCCGAA
TTCACAAATGGCAGTATTCATCCACAATTTTAAAAGAAAAGGGGGGATTGGGGGGTACAGTGCAGGGGAA
AGAATAGTAGACATAATAGCAACAGACATACAAACTAAAGAATTACAAAAACAAATTACAAAAATTCAAA
ATTTTCGGGTTTATTACAGGGACAGCAGAGATCCAGTTTGGACTAGTGGAGTTCCGCGTTACATAACTTA
CGGTAAATGGCCCGCCTGGCTGACCGCCCAACGACCCCCGCCCATTGACGTCAATAATGACGTATGTTCC
CATAGTAACGCCAATAGGGACTTTCCATTGACGTCAATGGGTGGAGTATTTACGGTAAACTGCCCACTTG
GCAGTACATCAAGTGTATCATATGCCAAGTACGCCCCCTATTGACGTCAATGACGGTAAATGGCCCGCCT
GGCATTATGCCCAGTACATGACCTTATGGGACTTTCCTACTTGGCAGTACATCTACGTATTAGTCATCGC
TATTACCATGGTGATGCGGTTTTGGCAGTACATCAATGGGCGTGGATAGCGGTTTGACTCACGGGGATTT
CCAAGTCTCCACCCCATTGACGTCAATGGGAGTTTGTTTTGGCACCAAAATCAACGGGACTTTCCAAAAT
GTCGTAACAACTCCGCCCCATTGACGCAAATGGGCGGTAGGCGTGTACGGTGGGAGGTCTATATAAGCAG
AGCTCGTTTAGTGAACCGTCAGATCGCCTGGAGACGCCATCCACGCTGTTTTGACCTCCATAGAAGACAC
CGGCGGCCGATGGCTCATCATCATCATCATCATGTTGGTTCCATGTCTGACCAGGAGGCCAAACCTTCAA
CTGAGGACTTGGGGGATAAGAAGGAAGGTGAATATATTAAACTCAAAGTCATTGGACAGGATAGCAGTGA
GATTCACTTCAAAGTGAAAATGACAACACATCTCAAGAAACTCAAAGAATCATACTGTCAAAGACAGGGT
GTTCCAATGAATTCACTCAGGTTTCTCTTTGAGGGTCAGAGAATTGCTGATAATCATACTCCAAAAGAAC
TGGGAATGGAGGAAGAAGATGTGATTGAAGTTTATCAGGAACAAACGGGGGGTCATTCAACAGTTTAGGA
TAGGATCCCTCCCCCCCCCCTAACGTTACTGGCCGAAGCCGCTTGGAATAAGGCCGGTGTGCGTTTGTCT
ATATGTTATTTTCCACCATATTGCCGTCTTTTGGCAATGTGAGGGCCCGGAAACCTGGCCCTGTCTTCTT
GACGAGCATTCCTAGGGGTCTTTCCCCTCTCGCCAAAGGAATGCAAGGTCTGTTGAATGTCGTGAAGGAA
GCAGTTCCTCTGGAAGCTTCTTGAAGACAAACAACGTCTGTAGCGACCCTTTGCAGGCAGCGGAACCCCC
CACCTGGCGACAGGTGCCTCTGCGGCCAAAAGCCACGTGTATAAGATACACCTGCAAAGGCGGCACAACC
CCAGTGCCACGTTGTGAGTTGGATAGTTGTGGAAAGAGTCAAATGGCTCTCCTCAAGCGTATTCAACAAG
GGGCTGAAGGATGCCCAGAAGGTACCCCATTGTATGGGATCTGATCTGGGGCCTCGGTGCACATGCTTTA
CATGTGTTTAGTCGAGGTTAAAAAAACGTCTAGGCCCCCCGAACCACGGGGACGTGGTTTTCCTTTGAAA
AACACGATGATAATATGGCCACACATATGGCCCAGTCCAAGCACGGCCTGACCAAGGAGATGACCATGAA
GTACCGCATGGAGGGCTGCGTGGACGGCCACAAGTTCGTGATCACCGGCGAGGGCATCGGCTACCCCTTC
AAGGGCAAGCAGGCCATCAACCTGTGCGTGGTGGAGGGCGGCCCCTTGCCCTTCGCCGAGGACATCTTGT
CCGCCGCCTTCATGTACGGCAACCGCGTGTTCACCGAGTACCCCCAGGACATCGTCGACTACTTCAAGAA
CTCCTGCCCCGCCGGCTACACCTGGGACCGCTCCTTCCTGTTCGAGGACGGCGCCGTGTGCATCTGCAAC
GCCGACATCACCGTGAGCGTGGAGGAGAACTGCATGTACCACGAGTCCAAGTTCTACGGCGTGAACTTCC
CCGCCGACGGCCCCGTGATGAAGAAGATGACCGACAACTGGGAGCCCTCCTGCGAGAAGATCATCCCCGT
GCCCAAGCAGGGCATCTTGAAGGGCGACGTGAGCATGTACCTGCTGCTGAAGGACGGTGGCCGCTTGCGC
TGCCAGTTCGACACCGTGTACAAGGCCAAGTCCGTGCCCCGCAAGATGCCCGACTGGCACTTCATCCAGC
ACAAGCTGACCCGCGAGGACCGCAGCGACGCCAAGAACCAGAAGTGGCACCTGACCGAGCACGCCATCGC
CTCCGGCTCCGCCTTGCCCTGAATCGATAGATCCTAATCAACCTCTGGATTACAAAATTTGTGAAAGATT
GACTGGTATTCTTAACTATGTTGCTCCTTTTACGCTATGTGGATACGCTGCTTTAATGCCTTTGTATCAT
GCTATTGCTTCCCGTATGGCTTTCATTTTCTCCTCCTTGTATAAATCCTGGTTGCTGTCTCTTTATGAGG
AGTTGTGGCCCGTTGTCAGGCAACGTGGCGTGGTGTGCACTGTGTTTGCTGACGCAACCCCCACTGGTTG
GGGCATTGCCACCACCTGTCAGCTCCTTTCCGGGACTTTCGCTTTCCCCCTCCCTATTGCCACGGCGGAA
CTCATCGCCGCCTGCCTTGCCCGCTGCTGGACAGGGGCTCGGCTGTTGGGCACTGACAATTCCGTGGTGT
TGTCGGGGAAATCATCGTCCTTTCCTTGGCTGCTCGCCTGTGTTGCCACCTGGATTCTGCGCGGGACGTC
CTTCTGCTACGTCCCTTCGGCCCTCAATCCAGCGGACCTTCCTTCCCGCGGCCTGCTGCCGGCTCTGCGG
CCTCTTCCGCGTCTTCGCCTTCGCCCTCAGACGAGTCGGATCTCCCTTTGGGCCGCCTCCCCGCCTGAGA
TCCTTTAAGACCAATGACTTACAAGGCAGCTGTAGATCTTAGCCACTTTTTAAAAGAAAAGGGGGGACTG
GAAGGGCTAATTCACTCCCAACGAAGACAAGATCTGCTTTTTGCTTGTACTGGGTCTCTCTGGTTAGACC
AGATCTGAGCCTGGGAGCTCTCTGGCTAACTAGGGAACCCACTGCTTAAGCCTCAATAAAGCTTGCCTTG
AGTGCTTCAAGTAGTGTGTGCCCGTCTGTTGTGTGACTCTGGTAACTAGAGATCCCTCAGACCCTTTTAG
TCAGTGTGGAAAATCTCTAGCAGTAGTAGTTCATGTCATCTTATTATTCAGTATTTATAACTTGCAAAGA
AATGAATATCAGAGAGTGAGAGGCCCGGGTTAATTAAGGAAAGGGCTAGATCATTCTTGAAGACGAAAGG
GCCTCGTGATACGCCTATTTTTATAGGTTAATGTCATGATAATAATGGTTTCTTAGACGTCAGGTGGCAC
TTTTCGGGGAAATGTGCGCGGAACCCCTATTTGTTTATTTTTCTAAATACATTCAAATATGTATCCGCTC
ATGAGACAATAACCCTGATAAATGCTTCAATAATATTGAAAAAGGAAGAGTATGAGTATTCAACATTTCC
GTGTCGCCCTTATTCCCTTTTTTGCGGCATTTTGCCTTCCTGTTTTTGCTCACCCAGAAACGCTGGTGAA
AGTAAAAGATGCTGAAGATCAGTTGGGTGCACGAGTGGGTTACATCGAACTGGATCTCAACAGCGGTAAG
ATCCTTGAGAGTTTTCGCCCCGAAGAACGTTTTCCAATGATGAGCACTTTTAAAGTTCTGCTATGTGGCG
CGGTATTATCCCGTGTTGACGCCGGGCAAGAGCAACTCGGTCGCCGCATACACTATTCTCAGAATGACTT
GGTTGAGTACTCACCAGTCACAGAAAAGCATCTTACGGATGGCATGACAGTAAGAGAATTATGCAGTGCT
GCCATAACCATGAGTGATAACACTGCGGCCAACTTACTTCTGACAACGATCGGAGGACCGAAGGAGCTAA
CCGCTTTTTTGCACAACATGGGGGATCATGTAACTCGCCTTGATCGTTGGGAACCGGAGCTGAATGAAGC
CATACCAAACGACGAGCGTGACACCACGATGCCTGTAGCAATGGCAACAACGTTGCGCAAACTATTAACT
GGCGAACTACTTACTCTAGCTTCCCGGCAACAATTAATAGACTGGATGGAGGCGGATAAAGTTGCAGGAC
CACTTCTGCGCTCGGCCCTTCCGGCTGGCTGGTTTATTGCTGATAAATCTGGAGCCGGTGAGCGTGGGTC
TCGCGGTATCATTGCAGCACTGGGGCCAGATGGTAAGCCCTCCCGTATCGTAGTTATCTACACGACGGGG
AGTCAGGCAACTATGGATGAACGAAATAGACAGATCGCTGAGATAGGTGCCTCACTGATTAAGCATTGGT
AACTGTCAGACCAAGTTTACTCATATATACTTTAGATTGATTTAAAACTTCATTTTTAATTTAAAAGGAT
CTAGGTGAAGATCCTTTTTGATAATCTCATGACCAAAATCCCTTAACGTGAGTTTTCGTTCCACTGAGCG
TCAGACCCCGTAGAAAAGATCAAAGGATCTTCTTGAGATCCTTTTTTTCTGCGCGTAATCTGCTGCTTGC
AAACAAAAAAACCACCGCTACCAGCGGTGGTTTGTTTGCCGGATCAAGAGCTACCAACTCTTTTTCCGAA
GGTAACTGGCTTCAGCAGAGCGCAGATACCAAATACTGTTCTTCTAGTGTAGCCGTAGTTAGGCCACCAC
TTCAAGAACTCTGTAGCACCGCCTACATACCTCGCTCTGCTAATCCTGTTACCAGTGGCTGCTGCCAGTG
GCGATAAGTCGTGTCTTACCGGGTTGGACTCAAGACGATAGTTACCGGATAAGGCGCAGCGGTCGGGCTG
AACGGGGGGTTCGTGCACACAGCCCAGCTTGGAGCGAACGACCTACACCGAACTGAGATACCTACAGCGT
GAGCTATGAGAAAGCGCCACGCTTCCCGAAGGGAGAAAGGCGGACAGGTATCCGGTAAGCGGCAGGGTCG
GAACAGGAGAGCGCACGAGGGAGCTTCCAGGGGGAAACGCCTGGTATCTTTATAGTCCTGTCGGGTTTCG
CCACCTCTGACTTGAGCGTCGATTTTTGTGATGCTCGTCAGGGGGGCGGAGCCTATGGAAAAACGCCAGC
AACGCGGCCTTTTTACGGTTCCTGGCCTTTTGCTGGCCTTTTGCTCACATGTTCTTTCCTGCGTTATCCC
CTGATTCTGTGGATAACCGTATTACCGCCTTTGAGTGAGCTGATACCGCTCGCCGCAGCCGAACGACCGA
GCGCAGCGAGTCAGTGAGCGAGGAAGCGGAAGAGCGCCCAATACGCAAACCGCCTCTCCCCGCGCGTTGG
CCGATTCATTAATGCAGCAAGCTCATGGCTGACTAATTTTTTTTATTTATGCAGAGGCCGAGGCCGCCTC
GGCCTCTGAGCTATTCCAGAAGTAGTGAGGAGGCTTTTTTGGAGGCCTAGGCTTTTGCAAAAAGCTCCCC
GTGGCACGACAGGTTTCCCGACTGGAAAGCGGGCAGTGAGCGCAACGCAATTAATGTGAGTTAGCTCACT
CATTAGGCACCCCAGGCTTTACACTTTATGCTTCCGGCTCGTATGTTGTGTGGAATTGTGAGCGGATAAC
AATTTCACACAGGAAACAGCTATGACATGATTACGAATTTCACAAATAAAGCATTTTTTTCACTGCATTC
TAGTTGTGGTTTGTCCAAACTCATCAATGTATCTTATCATGTCTGGATCAACTGGATAACTCAAGCTAAC
CAAAATCATCCCAAACTTCCCACCCCATACCCTATTACCACTGCCAATTACCTGTGGTTTCATTTACTCT
AAACCTGTGATTCCTCTGAATTATTTTCATTTTAAAGAAATTGTATTTGTTAAATATGTACTACAAACTT
AGTAGT
Features (pLannotate 1.2.2; 26 found; start..end, strand, type, name):
    377..634     +  LTR            5' LTR (truncated): truncated 5' long terminal repeat (LTR) from HIV-1
    681..806     +  misc_feature   HIV-1 Ψ: packaging signal of human immunodeficiency virus type 1
    790..1128    +  CDS            HIV-1 gag (fragment): gag protein from human immunodeficiency virus 1; gag
   1303..1536    +  misc_feature   RRE: The Rev response element (RRE) of HIV-1 allows for Rev-dependent mRNA export from the nucleus to the cytoplasm.
   1913..2013    +  CDS            Rev (fragment): human immunodeficiency virus 1 (HIV-1) Rev protein; rev; enhances nuclear export of unspliced and incompletely spliced viral mRNAs
   2058..2175    +  misc_feature   cPPT/CTS: central polypurine tract and central termination sequence of HIV-1
   2227..2530    +  enhancer       CMV enhancer: human cytomegalovirus immediate early enhancer
   2531..2734    +  promoter       CMV promoter: human cytomegalovirus (CMV) immediate early promoter
   2816..2834    +  CDS            capTEV™ (fragment): composite tag for in vivo biotinylation, TEV protease cleavage, and 6xHis tagging
   2843..3145    +  CDS            SUMO1: SUMO1_HUMAN - Also known as SMT3C, SMT3H3, UBL1. Experimental evidence at protein level: Swiss-Prot protein existence level 1. Ubiquitin-like protein that can be covalently attached to proteins as a monomer or a lysine-linked polymer. Covalent attachment via an isopeptide bond to its substrates requires prior activation by the E1 complex SAE1-SAE2 and linkage to the E2 enzyme UBE2I, and can be promoted by E3 ligases such as PIAS1-4, RANBP2 or CBX4. This post- translational modification on lysine residues of proteins plays a crucial role in a number of cellular processes such as nuclear transpo
   3261..3723    +  misc_feature   IRES: internal ribosome entry site (IRES) of the encephalomyocarditis virus (EMCV)
   3737..4432    +  CDS            ZsGreen1: Zoanthus green fluorescent protein mammalian codon-optimized
   4446..5034    +  misc_feature   WPRE: woodchuck hepatitis virus posttranscriptional regulatory element
   5042..5107    +  CDS            nef (fragment): NEF_HV1Z2 - Experimental evidence at protein level: Swiss-Prot protein existence level 1. Extracellular Nef protein targets CD4(+) T-lymphocytes for apoptosis by interacting with CXCR4 surface receptors. From Human immunodeficiency virus type 1 group M subtype D (isolate Z2/CDC-Z34) (HIV-1).
   5109..5342    +  LTR            3' LTR (ΔU3): self-inactivating 3' long terminal repeat (LTR) from HIV-1
   5547..5651    +  promoter       AmpR promoter: bla
   5652..6512    +  CDS            AmpR: β-lactamase; bla; confers resistance to ampicillin, carbenicillin, and related antibiotics
   6683..7271    +  rep_origin     ori: high-copy-number ColE1/pMB1/pBR322/pUC origin of replication
   7454..7508    +  CDS            lacI (fragment): lac repressor; lacI; The lac repressor binds to the lac operator to inhibit transcription in E. coli. This inhibition can be relieved by adding lactose or isopropyl-β-D-thiogalactopyranoside (IPTG).
   7514..7607    +  rep_origin     SV40 ori (fragment): SV40 origin of replication
   7632..7669    +  CDS            lacI (fragment): lac repressor; lacI; The lac repressor binds to the lac operator to inhibit transcription in E. coli. This inhibition can be relieved by adding lactose or isopropyl-β-D-thiogalactopyranoside (IPTG).
   7682..7703    +  protein_bind   CAP binding site: CAP binding activates transcription in the presence of cAMP. E. coli catabolite activator protein
   7718..7748    +  promoter       lac promoter: promoter for the E. coli lac operon
   7756..7772    +  protein_bind   lac operator: The lac repressor binds to the lac operator to inhibit transcription in E. coli. This inhibition can be relieved by adding lactose or isopropyl-β-D-thiogalactopyranoside (IPTG). lac repressor encoded by lacI
   7806..7889    +  polyA_signal   SV40 poly(A) signal (fragment): SV40 polyadenylation signal
   8056..329     +  CDS            nef (fragment) (across the origin): NEF_HV1BR - Experimental evidence at protein level: Swiss-Prot protein existence level 1. Extracellular Nef protein targets CD4(+) T-lymphocytes for apoptosis by interacting with CXCR4 surface receptors (PubMed:14990729). From Human immunodeficiency virus type 1 group M subtype B (isolate BRU/LAI) (HIV-1).
