[The description below was written by a language model from this plasmid's Addgene catalogue record and pLannotate feature annotations shown in this document.]
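Description:
pHAGE-CMV-6xHis-SUMO1 is an HIV-1-based lentiviral transfer plasmid built on the pHAGE backbone for expressing N-terminally 6xHis-tagged wild-type human SUMO1 in mammalian cells. It is about 8 kb and is propagated in E. coli through a high-copy ColE1/pUC-type origin with ampicillin selection from the bla gene. The viral portion carries a truncated 5' LTR, the Ψ packaging signal with an adjoining gag fragment, the Rev response element for Rev-dependent export of the genomic RNA, and the cPPT/CTS element. It ends in a ΔU3 self-inactivating 3' LTR, so the integrated provirus lacks LTR promoter activity. The annotation also picks up short nef, Rev, lacI, SV40 and lac promoter/operator fragments. These appear to be backbone remnants rather than functional parts.

The expression cassette, assembled by Gateway cloning, is driven by the CMV immediate-early enhancer and promoter. A short His-tag segment, which the annotation software matched to a fragment of a composite tag, sits directly upstream of the roughly 300 bp SUMO1 coding sequence. Downstream, an EMCV IRES allows translation of ZsGreen1 from the same transcript, so green fluorescence marks transduced or transfected cells that express the tagged SUMO1. A WPRE follows to enhance transcript stability and expression. The record lists no mammalian drug-selection marker, so cells would be identified or sorted by fluorescence.

SUMO1 is a ubiquitin-like modifier that becomes covalently attached to lysines of target proteins. A His-tagged version is commonly used to recover SUMO-conjugated substrates by metal-affinity purification. This fits the associated work on the SUMO pathway in Ras/Raf-driven oncogenesis, although the record itself states only that the construct expresses the tagged cDNA.
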