Addgene plasmid #164939: pHAGE-CMV-6xHis-SUMO1
Purpose: Expresses 6xHis tagged human Small Ubiquitin Like Modifier 1 (SUMO1) wild type cDNA
Depositing lab: Ji Luo. Depositing organization: National Cancer Institute (NCI). Publication: Oncogenesis driven by the Ras/Raf pathway requires the SUMO E2 ligase Ubc9. Yu B, Swatkoski S, Holly A, Lee LC, Giroux V, Lee CS, Hsu D, Smith JL, Yuen G, Yue J, Ann DK, Simpson RM, Creighton CJ, Figg WD, Gucek M, Luo J. Proc Natl Acad Sci U S A. 2015 Apr 7;112(14):E1724-33. doi: 10.1073/pnas.1415569112. Epub 2015 Mar 24. PubMed 25805818.
Backbone
  Vector backbone: pHAGE
  Backbone size w/o insert (bp): 7713
  Total vector size (bp): 8052
  Vector type: Lentiviral
Growth in bacteria
  Bacterial resistance: Ampicillin, 100 μg/mL
  Growth temperature: 37°C
  Growth strain: NEB Stable
  Copy number: High Copy
Gene/Insert
  Gene/Insert name: Small Ubiquitin Like Modifier 1 (alt name: SUMO1)
  Species: H. sapiens (human)
  Insert size (bp): 306
  GenBank ID: NM_003352.8 NM_003352.8
  Entrez Gene: SUMO1 (a.k.a. DAP1, GMP1, OFC10, PIC1, SENP2, SMT3, SMT3C, SMT3H3, UBL1)
  Promoter: CMV
  Tag / fusion protein: 6XHIS (N terminal on insert)
  Cloning method: Gateway Cloning
  Sequencing primers: 5′ cgtgtacggtgggaggtc
Terms and licenses: Academic/Nonprofit Terms; Industry Terms: Not Available to Industry
How to cite: pHAGE-CMV-6xHis-SUMO1 was a gift from Ji Luo (Addgene plasmid # 164939 ; http://n2t.net/addgene:164939 ; RRID:Addgene_164939)
