>Addgene plasmid #164939 | pHAGE-CMV-6xHis-SUMO1 | depositor partial sequence | sequence record 320429 | SUMO-1 cDNA sequences
ATGTCTGACCAGGAGGCCAAACCTTCAACTGAGGACTTGGGGGATAAGAAGGAAGGTGAATATATTAAAC
TCAAAGTCATTGGACAGGATAGCAGTGAGATTCACTTCAAAGTGAAAATGACAACACATCTCAAGAAACT
CAAAGAATCATACTGTCAAAGACAGGGTGTTCCAATGAATTCACTCAGGTTTCTCTTTGAGGGTCAGAGA
ATTGCTGATAATCATACTCCAAAAGAACTGGGAATGGAGGAAGAAGATGTGATTGAAGTTTATCAGGAAC
AAACGGGGGGTCATTCAACAGTTTAG
